>Addgene plasmid #148033 | pAc5.1B-EGFP-DmPAN2-del130-133G-T97RH102G-dsRNAres_Y | depositor full sequence | sequence record 290480 | Full Sequence
CTTCAAGGAATTAATTCTATATTCTAAAAACACAAATGATACTTCTAAAAAAAATCATGAATGGCATCAA
CTCTGAATCAAATCTTTGCAGATGCACCTACTTCTCATTTCCACTGTCACATCATTTTTCCAGATCTCGC
TGCCTGTTATGTGGCCCACAAACCAAGACACGTTTTATGGCCATTAAAGCTGGCTGATCGTCGCCAAACA
CCAAATACATATCAATATGTACATTCGAGAAAGAAGCGATCAAAGAAGCGTCTTCGGGCGAGTAGGAGAA
TGCGGAGGAGAAGGAGAACGAGCTGATCTAGTATCTCTCCACAATCCAATGCCAACTGACCAACTGGCCA
TATTCGGAGCAATTTGAAGCCAATTTCCATCGCCTGGCGATCGCTCCATTCTTGGCTATATGTTTTTCAC
CGTTCCCGGGGCCATTTTCAAAGACTCGTCGGTAAGATAAGATTGTGTCACTCGCTGTCTCTCTTCATTT
GTCGAAGAATGCTGAGGAATTTCGCGATGACGTCGGCGAGTATTTTGAAGAATGAGAATAATTTGTATTT
ATACGAAAATCAGTTAGTGGAATTTTCTACAAAAACATGTTATCTATAGATAATTTTGTTGCAAAATATG
TTGACTATGACAAAGATTGTATGTATATACCTTTAATGTATTCTCATTTTCTTATGTATTTATAATGGCA
ATGATGATACTGATGATATTTTAAGATGATGCCAGACCACAGGCTGATTTCTGCGTCTTTTGCCGAACGC
AGTGCATGTGCGGTTGTTGTTTTTTGGAATAGTTTCAATTTTCGGACTGTCCGCTTTGATTTCAGTTTCT
TGGCTTATTCAAAAAGCAAAGTAAAGCCAAAAAAGCGAGATGGCAATACCAAATGCGGCAAAACGGTAGT
GGAAGGAAAGGGGTGCGGGGCAGCGGAAGGAAGGGTGGGGCGGGGCGTGGCGGGGTCTGTGGCTGGGCGC
GACGTCACCGACGTTGGAGCCACTCCTTTGACCATGTGTGCGTGTGTGTATTATTCGTGTCTCGCCACTC
GCCGGTTGTTTTTTTCTTTTTATCTCGCTCTCTCTAGCGCCATCTCGTACGCATGCTCAACGCACCGCAT
GTTGCCGTGTCCTTTATGCGTCATTTTGGCTCGAAATAGGCAATTATTTAAACAAAGATTAGTCAACGAA
AACGCTAAAATAAATAAGTCTACAATATGGTTACTTATTGCCATGTGTGTGCAGCCAACGATAGCAACAA
AAGCAACAACACAGTGGCTTTCCCTCTTTCACTTTTTGTTTGCAAGCGCGTGCGAGCAAGACGGCACGAC
CGGCAAACGCAATTACGCTGACAAAGAGCAGACGAAGTTTTGGCCGAAAAACATCAAGGCGCCTGATACG
AATGCATTTGCAATAACAATTGCGATATTTAATATTGTTTATGAAGCTGTTTGACTTCAAAACACACAAA
AAAAAAAATAAAACAAATTATTTGAAAGAGAATTAGGAATCGGACAGCTTATCGTTACGGGCTAACAGCA
CACCGAGACGAAATAGCTTACCTGACGTCACAGCCTCTGGAAGAACTGCCGCCAAGCAGAGAGAGAGAGA
AAAAGAGGGAGAGCAGCTTAGACCGCATGTGCTTGTGTGTGAGGCGTCTCTCTCTTCGTCTCCTGTTTGC
GCAAACGCATAGACTGCACTGAGAAAATCGATTACCTATTTTTTATGAATGAATATTTGCACTATTACTA
TTCAAAACTATTAAGATAGCAATCACATTCAATAGCCAAATACTATACCACCTGAGCGATGCAACGAAAT
GATCAATTTGAGCAAAAATGCTGCATATTTAGGACGGCATCATTATAGAAATGCTTCTTGCTGTGTACTT
TTCTCTCGTCTGGCAGCTGTTTCGCCGTTATTGTTAAAACCGGCTTAAGTTAGGTGTGTTTTCTACGACT
AGTGATGCCCCTACTAGAAGATGTGTGTTGCACAAATGTCCCTGAATAACCAATTTGAAGTGCAGATAGC
AGTAAACGTAAGCTAATATGAATATTATTTAACTGTAATGTTTTAATATCGCTGGACATTACTAATAAAC
CCACTATAAACACATGTACATATGTATGTTTTGGCATACAATGAGTAGTTGGGGAAAAAATGTGTAAAAG
CACCGTGACCATCACAGCATAAAGATAACCAGCTGAAGTATCGAATATGAGTAACCCCCAAATTGAATCA
CATGCCGCAACTGATAGGACCCATGGAAGTACACTCTTCATGGCGATATACAAGACACACACAAGCACGA
ACACCCAGTTGCGGAGGAAATTCTCCGTAAATGAAAACCCAATCGGCGAACAATTCATACCCATATATGG
TAAAAGTTTTGAACGCGACTTGAGAGCGGAGAGCATTGCGGCTGATAAGGTTTTAGCGCTAAGCGGGCTT
TATAAAACGGGCTGCGGGACCAGTTTTCATATCACTACCGTTTGAGTTCTTGTGCTGTGTGGATACTCCT
CCCGACACAAAGCCGCTCCATCAGCCAGCAGTCGTCTAATCCAGAGACCCCGGATCGGGGTACCAACATG
GTGAGCAAGGGCGAGGAGCTGTTCACCGGGGTGGTGCCCATCCTGGTCGAGCTGGACGGCGACGTAAACG
GCCACAAGTTCAGCGTGTCCGGCGAGGGCGAGGGCGATGCCACCTACGGCAAGCTGACCCTGAAGTTCAT
CTGCACCACCGGCAAGCTGCCCGTGCCCTGGCCCACCCTCGTGACCACCCTGACCTACGGCGTGCAGTGC
TTCAGCCGCTACCCCGACCACATGAAGCAGCACGACTTCTTCAAGTCCGCCATGCCCGAAGGCTACGTCC
AGGAGCGCACCATCTTCTTCAAGGACGACGGCAACTACAAGACCCGCGCCGAGGTGAAGTTCGAGGGCGA
CACCCTGGTGAACCGCATCGAGCTGAAGGGCATCGACTTCAAGGAGGACGGCAACATCCTGGGGCACAAG
CTGGAGTACAACTACAACAGCCACAACGTCTATATCATGGCCGACAAGCAGAAGAACGGCATCAAGGTGA
ACTTCAAGATCCGCCACAACATCGAGGACGGCAGCGTGCAGCTCGCCGACCACTACCAGCAGAACACCCC
CATCGGCGACGGCCCCGTGCTGCTGCCCGACAACCACTACCTGAGCACCCAGTCCGCCCTGAGCAAAGAC
CCCAACGAGAAGCGCGATCACATGGTCCTGCTGGAGTTCGTGACCGCCGCCGGGATCACTCTCGGCATGG
ACGAGCTGTACAAGCCAAGCTTGAATTCTGCAGATATCATGGACTATGTCTACTGTGGAACGGATCCGAT
TGGAGCTAGCGAGGATATCCTGTCCGTGTACGATGCCGGCAGTGCCCCCGGCAATGGTCATTTCAGCCCG
TCCTTTAACGGCTTTAATATTGGAACGACGGACCCCGAGTACGTCGAACTGGTCCCGGTCCTGGCTGATG
GAGGTGAACATTTTGGAGTGAGCTCCGTCGCCTTTGATGATTATGAGGAATTGTTGTGGATGGGAAATCA
AGGAGGACATGTGACCAGCTATTATACCAATAGCATGCAAAAATATCGCAGCTTCCAAGTGGGTGCTACG
GATATCGTCCGTGATATTAGCACGTTGGATAGCGGCGTCTTGGCCCTGACCCAAACGAGCTTGCGCCACC
AAATTGGCCCGAAATTCACGTTTAAGAGCAATAATATGAAAGAAATGGTCTCCATGTTGCAACTGTCGCC
CCACCGCTTGGTGATGGCTGGCTTGCAAGATGAACTGATTGATTTTGATTTGCGTACCCTGAAAGAGACG
CGTATTGAACACGTCGGCGCTGGAGGCTGTACCGTCTTGCGTAAAAACTCGCGCTACTTGTTCGCTGGAG
ATCAATTGGGCACCGTTACCCTGCGTGATTTGAATTCCTTGTCCGTGCAACATACCATTAAAACCCATAC
GAATATTCTGAGCGATTTTTCCGTGCAAGGCAACTTGCTGATTAGTTGTGGCTACAGCGGAAGGCAAAAT
AACCTGGCCATCGACCGCTTCCTAATGGTCTACGATCTGCGCATGCTGCGCCTGATCGCGCCCATTCAAG
TGATGATTGATCCGCAGATGTTGAAGTTCCTGCCATCGCTGACATCCCAACTGGCCGTCGTGTCCAGCTA
CGGCCAGGTTCAGCTGGTGGACACTGTGGAGCTCAGCGAGCCGCGAGTATCCATGTACCAGATCAACACC
AACGGCAGCCAGTGCCTCAGCTTCGACATTAGCTCCTCTTCACAGGCCATGGCATTTGGGGACCAGTCGG
GCCACATCAACATGATTGCCGCTGTACAAACGCCTCAGCCGCAGTTCAATCTCTACTCGCGAAGCACAGA
GTTTGCGGACGTGGTGCCACAGCTGCCGATGGTCTCCATTACGGACACCAACTTTCCGCTATCGTCGGTC
ATGCTACCGCACTTGACGACGGGCACACAATGGTTCTCAGATTGGCCGGAGGAACTGCTGCGCTACCGCT
ACCACAGGCCCAAGACCATTGATCCCGAAGTGCTGAGCAACATGAAAATGCAGGGACCGATTGGATACTC
GCCAAACCCACGCACCGCCCGTCGTAATCAAATTCCGTACGTGATTGAGCAGGGCGGCGTGTGCAGTCCG
AACGGAAATGGAACTGCGGCGGCGACCAAGGCGGAGAACGGTGTGAAAATCATTCCACGGCGGTATCGCA
AAGTCGAGCTGAAGTACACGAAGCTGGGCACCCAGGACTTTGACTTTGACCAGCATAATCAAACATGTTT
CGCGGGGCTGGAGGCAACGCTACCGAACTCCTACTGCAATGCTATGCTACAGATTTTGTATTTCACCGAC
GCGCTTCGCGTGAAGCTGCTGGAGCATTCGTGCATCAAGGAGTTTTGCCTGTCCTGCGAACTAGGGTTCC
TCTTCAACATGCTGGATAAAAGTACCGCTTCTTCACCTTGCCAGGCCAGCAATTTCCTGCGATCTTTCCG
CACTGTGCCAGAGGCCTCGGCACTGGGATTGATTCTCACCGACCGCTCATCGAACGTCAATCTAATATCG
CTGATACAGAACTGGAACCGATTCATTTTGCATCAAATGCATTACGAAATATTCGATTCTAGCAAGAACG
CATCCACCTACAGCGGATCTGTGCAAACATCAACGAACGCGGAAAACGCGGGCTCTTCAGAAACAAGTGG
CTCCTCGGACCTTTACGATTCCATAAGTGATGAGAACTCCAAGGAGGACGATCGGGAACGCAGTAAGATC
AACGCAGAAACTGACATCAGTAAGATCTTTGGGACCAAGCAAATCTGTATAAACCGCTGCATCAAATGCC
AAGAAGAGAAGATAAAGGAAAGCATTCTACTTGCCTGCAATTTGTCGTATCCCAACCACATCAAAGATAG
TGATCAGTATTTCAACTTTGGCACCATTTTGAAGCGATCTCTCAGCTCCGAGAAGAGTATTCAGGCCTTC
TGCGAGAGATGTAAGAAGTTTTCGCCAACCAATCAGAGCGTGAAGGTGACTTCGCTTCCGCAAATTCTGT
CCATTAACTGTGGCCTCAACAACGAAAAAGACATTACCTTCCTGAAGCGCCAGCTCAATCGCTGCAGCGA
AAAGACGACTGTTGATGCGGCCGCTTCCTTGAGCACAAGCAAGCCGTGTCGATATGGAGCCAACTGTTCG
CGAAGTGACTGCCATTTCATGCATCCGGATCGAAAATCTCCATCGCACACAAGCCAACCGAATGCTGTCA
ACAATTCTCCCAATGGACGCCAAAAGTCCTGGTTTCCCCTTACATTTACTATGGGCATCAATGACCAAGG
TGAGGTGCAGGTGCAAACTCAATCAGATGCAAGCAGTGGCAAATCGGAACAGGAGGAGGAAACGGAAAAG
CCACCAACAAAGGGCTTGGACAACAATCGGATGTACGCGCTGCATGCCGTGGTGTGCCAAGTCGATGATG
GTACCCAAAAGAACTTGGTATCGTTGATAAATGTGCAGCGGCCATACCACACCATGAAACTGGCTGAATC
TGCAGATGACCCTCAGAGTCAATGGTATATTTTTAATGATTTTAGCATATCGCCCGTTTCGCCACAAGAA
TCGGTATGGTTCACATTGGATTGGAAAGTTCCTTGCATACTCTTCTACAGACACGTAGAGGATGACTCTG
AGTCTGCTAGTACTACTAGCTCGACCGTCACGGAAAGTGAAGAAACCATTCCATCAGAGAGCAGCAGCGG
CTCGCCAACAAATCTATCCAACCCTTTTCTAGAGGAAATTGTGAGTCCTATGCTAGGCAACTTAAGTGCA
GACGCCACGCTGCAGCCCCTGCAGTCAGATGAAATGCCGCAGTCGGGTGATCTGGTCGCAATGGATGCCG
AGTTCGTTACCCTAAATCCAGAGGAAAATGAGATTCGCCCGGATGGCAAAACGGCGACCATTAAGCCATG
CCACATGAGTGTGGCCCGGATTTCATGTATACGAGGACAAGGCCCGGCTGAAGGAGTTCCATTCATGGAC
GATTACATATCCACCCAGGAGAAGGTCGTGGACTACCTAACTCAGTTCTCGGGAATCAAGCCTGGCGACT
TGGACGCTAACTTCAGCAAAAAGCGACTGACTGCCTTGAAGTACTCATACCAGAAATTAAAATACCTCGT
TGACGTAGGAGTAATATTTGTCGGACATGGTCTGAAGAACGACTTTAGGGTCATAAACATCTATGTACCG
TCGGAGCAGATAATAGATACGGTGCACCTGTTTCACATGCCACATCATCGCATGGTTTCCCTAAGATTTC
TAGCCTGGCATTTCTTGGGTACTAAGATTCAGTCCGAGACGCACGACTCCATCGAAGATGCACGGACCAC
TCTGCAGCTCTACAAGCACTATTTGAAGCTGCAGGAGGAGAAGAAGTTTGCCAACGCTCTCAAGAATCTT
TACGAACGCGGAAAGCAGCTGCAGTGGAAGGTTCCAGAGGACTGACCGCGGTTCGAAGGTAAGCCTATCC
CTAACCCTCTCCTCGGTCTCGATTCTACGCGTACCGGTCATCATCACCATCACCATTGAGTTTAAACCCG
CTGATCAGCCTCGACTGTGCCTTCTAAGGCCTGAGCTCGCTGATCAGCCTCGATCGAGGATCCAGACATG
ATAAGATACATTGATGAGTTTGGACAAACCACAACTAGAATGCAGTGAAAAAAATGCTTTATTTGTGAAA
TTTGTGATGCTATTGCTTTATTTGTAACCATTATAAGCTGCAATAAACAAGTTAACAACAACAATTGCAT
TCATTTTATGTTTCAGGTTCAGGGGGAGGTGTGGGAGGTTTTTTAAAGCAAGTAAAACCTCTACAAATGT
GGTATGGCTGATTATGATCAGTCGACCGATGCCCTTGAGAGCCTTCAACCCAGTCAGCTCCTTCCGGTGG
GCGCGGGGCATGACTATCGTCGCCGCACTTATGACTGTCTTCTTTATCATGCAACTCGTAGGACAGGTGC
CGGCAGCGCTCTGGGTCATTTTCGGCGAGGACCGCTTTCGCTGGAGCGCGACGATGATCGGCCTGTCGCT
TGCGGTATTCGGAATCTTGCACGCCCTCGCTCAAGCCTTCGTCACTGGTCCCGCCACCAAACGTTTCGGC
GAGAAGCAGGCCATTATCGCCGGCATGGCGGCCGACGCGCTGGGCTACGTCTTGCTGGCGTTCGCGACGC
GAGGCTGGATGGCCTTCCCCATTATGATTCTTCTCGCTTCCGGCGGCATCGGGATGCCCGCGTTGCAGGC
CATGCTGTCCAGGCAGGTAGATGACGACCATCAGGGACAGCTTCAAGGATCGCTCGCGGCTCTTACCAGC
CAGCAAAAGGCCAGGAACCGTAAAAAGGCCGCGTTGCTGGCGTTTTTCCATAGGCTCCGCCCCCCTGACG
AGCATCACAAAAATCGACGCTCAAGTCAGAGGTGGCGAAACCCGACAGGACTATAAAGATACCAGGCGTT
TCCCCCTGGAAGCTCCCTCGTGCGCTCTCCTGTTCCGACCCTGCCGCTTACCGGATACCTGTCCGCCTTT
CTCCCTTCGGGAAGCGTGGCGCTTTCTCAATGCTCACGCTGTAGGTATCTCAGTTCGGTGTAGGTCGTTC
GCTCCAAGCTGGGCTGTGTGCACGAACCCCCCGTTCAGCCCGACCGCTGCGCCTTATCCGGTAACTATCG
TCTTGAGTCCAACCCGGTAAGACACGACTTATCGCCACTGGCAGCAGCCACTGGTAACAGGATTAGCAGA
GCGAGGTATGTAGGCGGTGCTACAGAGTTCTTGAAGTGGTGGCCTAACTACGGCTACACTAGAAGGACAG
TATTTGGTATCTGCGCTCTGCTGAAGCCAGTTACCTTCGGAAAAAGAGTTGGTAGCTCTTGATCCGGCAA
ACAAACCACCGCTGGTAGCGGTGGTTTTTTTGTTTGCAAGCAGCAGATTACGCGCAGAAAAAAAGGATCT
CAAGAAGATCCTTTGATCTTTTCTACGGGGTCTGACGCTCAGTGGAACGAAAACTCACGTTAAGGGATTT
TGGTCATGAGATTATCAAAAAGGATCTTCACCTAGATCCTTTTAAATTAAAAATGAAGTTTTAAATCAAT
CTAAAGTATATATGAGTAAACTTGGTCTGACAGTTACCAATGCTTAATCAGTGAGGCACCTATCTCAGCG
ATCTGTCTATTTCGTTCATCCATAGTTGCCTGACTCCCCGTCGTGTAGATAACTACGATACGGGAGGGCT
TACCATCTGGCCCCAGTGCTGCAATGATACCGCGAGACCCACGCTCACCGGCTCCAGATTTATCAGCAAT
AAACCAGCCAGCCGGAAGGGCCGAGCGCAGAAGTGGTCCTGCAACTTTATCCGCCTCCATCCAGTCTATT
AATTGTTGCCGGGAAGCTAGAGTAAGTAGTTCGCCAGTTAATAGTTTGCGCAACGTTGTTGCCATTGCTG
CAGGCATCGTGGTGTCACGCTCGTCGTTTGGTATGGCTTCATTCAGCTCCGGTTCCCAACGATCAAGGCG
AGTTACATGATCCCCCATGTTGTGCAAAAAAGCGGTTAGCTCCTTCGGTCCTCCGATCGTTGTCAGAAGT
AAGTTGGCCGCAGTGTTATCACTCATGGTTATGGCAGCACTGCATAATTCTCTTACTGTCATGCCATCCG
TAAGATGCTTTTCTGTGACTGGTGAGTACTCAACCAAGTCATTCTGAGAATAGTGTATGCGGCGACCGAG
TTGCTCTTGCCCGGCGTCAACACGGGATAATACCGCGCCACATAGCAGAACTTTAAAAGTGCTCATCATT
GGAAAACGTTCTTCGGGGCGAAAACTCTCAAGGATCTTACCGCTGTTGAGATCCAGTTCGATGTAACCCA
CTCGTGCACCCAACTGATCTTCAGCATCTTTTACTTTCACCAGCGTTTCTGGGTGAGCAAAAACAGGAAG
GCAAAATGCCGCAAAAAAGGGAATAAGGGCGACACGGAAATGTTGAATACTCATACTCTTCCTTTTTCAA
TATTATTGAAGCATTTATCAGGGTTATTGTCTCATGAGCGGATACATATTTGAATGTATTTAGAAAAATA
AACAAATAGGGGTTCCGCGCACATTTCCCCGAAAAGTGCCACCTGACGTCTAAGAAACCATTATTATCAT
GACATTAACCTATAAAAATAGGCGTATCACGAGGCCCTTTCGT
Features (pLannotate 1.2.2; 10 found; start..end, strand, type, name):
     56..2568    +  promoter       Ac5 promoter: Drosophila melanogaster actin 5C promoter
   2588..3304    +  CDS            EGFP: EGFP is a basic (constitutively fluorescent) green fluorescent protein published in 1996, derived from Aequorea victoria. It is reported to be a rapidly-maturing weak dimer with moderate acid sensitivity.
   3329..7042    +  CDS            PAN2: PAN2_DROME - Experimental evidence at protein level: Swiss-Prot protein existence level 1. Catalytic subunit of the poly(A)-nuclease (PAN) deadenylation complex, one of two cytoplasmic mRNA deadenylases involved in general and miRNA-mediated mRNA turnover. PAN specifically shortens poly(A) tails of RNA and the activity is stimulated by poly(A)-binding protein (PABP). PAN deadenylation is followed by rapid degradation of the shortened mRNA tails by the CCR4-NOT complex. Deadenylated mRNAs are then degraded by two alternative mechanisms, namely exosome-mediated 3'-5' exonucleolytic degradation,
   7058..7099    +  CDS            V5 tag: epitope tag from simian virus 5
   7199..7333    -  polyA_signal   SV40 poly(A) signal: SV40 polyadenylation signal
   7356..7440    -  CDS            large T antigen (fragment): large T antigen from SV40 (simian virus 40)
   7441..7911    +  CDS            TcR (fragment): tetracycline efflux protein; tet; confers resistance to tetracycline
   7955..8543    -  rep_origin     ori: high-copy-number ColE1/pMB1/pBR322/pUC origin of replication
   8714..9574    -  CDS            AmpR: β-lactamase; bla; confers resistance to ampicillin, carbenicillin, and related antibiotics
   9575..9679    -  promoter       AmpR promoter: bla
