[The description below was written by a language model from this plasmid's Addgene catalogue record and pLannotate feature annotations shown in this document.]
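Description:
pAc5.1B-EGFP-DmPAN2-del130-133G-T97RH102G-dsRNAres_Y is a 9.8 kb insect expression plasmid for producing a GFP-tagged mutant of Drosophila melanogaster PAN2. The catalogue lists the backbone as unknown, although the name and the annotated parts point to a pAc5.1-type vector. It is maintained in E. coli through a ColE1/pUC-family origin and selected with ampicillin via the β-lactamase gene and its own promoter. The record calls it low copy even though the annotation tool classes the origin as a high-copy type. Short fragments of a tetracycline resistance gene and of SV40 large T antigen are also detected; these appear to be non-functional backbone remnants. No marker for selection in insect cells is annotated.

The expression cassette is driven by the constitutive D. melanogaster actin 5C promoter. It encodes EGFP followed by the PAN2 open reading frame, giving an N-terminal fluorescent fusion, and ends at an SV40 polyadenylation signal. A V5 epitope sequence lies just downstream of PAN2, but the record does not show whether it is in frame and translated or lies behind a stop codon.

PAN2 is the catalytic subunit of the PAN2–PAN3 poly(A) nuclease, a cytoplasmic deadenylase that shortens mRNA poly(A) tails. The insert name indicates a deletion spanning positions 130–133 (apparently replaced by a glycine), the substitutions T97R and H102G, and a dsRNA-resistant coding sequence. The record does not explain what these mutations do. A dsRNA-resistant version typically allows the tagged protein to be expressed in cultured fly cells while endogenous PAN2 is depleted by RNAi. This fits complementation and interaction studies of PAN2 recruitment by PAN3, the subject of the associated publication.
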