Addgene plasmid #148033: pAc5.1B-EGFP-DmPAN2-del130-133G-T97RH102G-dsRNAres_Y
Purpose: Insect Expression of DmPAN2-del130-133G-T97RH102G-dsRNAres
Depositing lab: Elisa Izaurralde. Depositing organization: Max Planck Institute for Developmental Biology. Publication: An asymmetric PAN3 dimer recruits a single PAN2 exonuclease to mediate mRNA deadenylation and decay. Jonas S, Christie M, Peter D, Bhandari D, Loh B, Huntzinger E, Weichenrieder O, Izaurralde E. Nat Struct Mol Biol. 2014 Jul;21(7):599-608. doi: 10.1038/nsmb.2837. Epub 2014 Jun 1. PubMed 24880343.
Backbone
  Vector backbone: Unknown
  Vector type: Insect Expression
Growth in bacteria
  Bacterial resistance: Ampicillin, 100 μg/mL
  Growth temperature: 37°C
  Growth strain: DH5alpha
  Copy number: Low Copy
Gene/Insert
  Gene/Insert name: DmPAN2-del130-133G-T97RH102G-dsRNAres
  Species: D. melanogaster (fly)
  Entrez Gene: PAN2 (a.k.a. Dmel_CG8232, A1Z7K9, CG8232, Dmel\CG8232, Pan2, pan2)
  Cloning method: Unknown
Terms and licenses: Academic/Nonprofit Terms; Industry Terms: Not Available to Industry
Depositor comments: ORF extracted from NCBI: LP04771. Plasmids from this collection were made available to the research community and donated after the lab closed. Please note that the sequence provided by the depositing laboratory may be theoretical/predicted or based on Sanger sequencing results. There may be discrepancies between sequencing results obtained by Addgene and the depositor sequence. If an Addgene verified sequence is not available, please contact before placing your order to request that our lab fully sequence the plasmid.
How to cite: pAc5.1B-EGFP-DmPAN2-del130-133G-T97RH102G-dsRNAres_Y was a gift from Elisa Izaurralde (Addgene plasmid # 148033 ; http://n2t.net/addgene:148033 ; RRID:Addgene_148033)
